Addgene plasmid #144118: TFORF1958
Purpose: Lentiviral vector for overexpressing transcription factor ORFs with unique 24-bp barcodes. Barcodes facilitate identification of transcription factors in pooled screens.
Depositing lab: Feng Zhang. Depositing organization: Broad Institute. Publication: A transcription factor atlas of directed differentiation. Joung J, Ma S, Tay T, Geiger-Schuller KR, Kirchgatterer PC, Verdine VK, Guo B, Arias-Garcia MA, Allen WE, Singh A, Kuksenko O, Abudayyeh OO, Gootenberg JS, Fu Z, Macrae RK, Buenrostro JD, Regev A, Zhang F. Cell. 2023 Jan 5;186(1):209-229.e26. doi: 10.1016/j.cell.2022.11.026. PubMed 36608654.
Backbone
  Vector backbone: pLX_TRC317
  Backbone manufacturer: Broad Institute Genetic Perturbation Platform
  Backbone size w/o insert (bp): 8264
  Vector type: Mammalian Expression, Lentiviral
  Selectable markers: Puromycin
Growth in bacteria
  Bacterial resistance: Ampicillin, 100 μg/mL
  Growth temperature: 37°C
  Growth strain: NEB Stable
  Copy number: High Copy
Gene/Insert
  Gene/Insert name: CUX1
  Species: H. sapiens (human)
  Insert size (bp): 4619
  Entrez Gene: CUX1 (a.k.a. CASP, CDP, CDP/Cut, CDP1, COY1, CUTL1, CUX, Clox, Cux/CDP, GDDI, GOLIM6, Nbla10317, p100, p110, p200, p75)
  Promoter: EF1a
  Cloning method: Unknown
  Sequencing primers: 5′ GGGTGGAGACTGAAGTTAGGCCAG; 3′ CACATAGCGTAAAAGGAGCAACATAG
Terms and licenses: Academic/Nonprofit Terms; Industry Terms: Not Available to Industry
Depositor comments: NM_181552,ENST00000292535 . The transcription factor ORF portion of this plasmid was synthesized by Genewiz. Please test multiple small colonies in case of plasmid recombination. To make this collection available in a timely manner, a portion of this collection was not fully sequenced by Addgene. If an Addgene verified full plasmid sequence is not available, please contact us prior to placing an order to request the full sequence.
How to cite: TFORF1958 was a gift from Feng Zhang (Addgene plasmid # 144118 ; http://n2t.net/addgene:144118 ; RRID:Addgene_144118)
