[The description below was written by a language model from this plasmid's Addgene catalogue record and pLannotate feature annotations shown in this document.]
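Description:
TFORF1958 is a third-generation, self-inactivating lentiviral expression plasmid built on the pLX_TRC317 backbone from the Broad Institute Genetic Perturbation Platform. It carries the human transcription factor CUX1 as an overexpression ORF. The plasmid is propagated in E. coli through a high-copy ColE1/pUC-type origin with ampicillin selection (AmpR under its own bla promoter). It also retains an f1 origin and remnants of a lac/lacZα cloning region flanked by T7 and T3 promoters. The depositor notes that the plasmid may recombine, which is a known risk for LTR-containing vectors with large inserts. The sequenced record is 12,883 nt, which matches the sum of the stated backbone and insert sizes.

The viral genome is transcribed from an RSV promoter fused to a truncated HIV-1 5' LTR. It contains the Ψ packaging signal with a partial gag fragment, the RRE for Rev-dependent nuclear export, a cPPT/CTS, and a ΔU3 3' LTR followed by an SV40 polyadenylation signal. Within this unit, an SV40 early promoter drives the puromycin resistance gene, which allows selection of transduced mammalian cells. Downstream, the EF-1α promoter drives constitutive expression of the CUX1 coding sequence, and a WPRE follows to enhance transcript stability and expression. According to the catalogue entry, each construct in this collection carries a unique 24-bp barcode. The barcode is not annotated in the feature table, and its position is not stated, although a short U6-like fragment lies between the ORF and the WPRE. The barcode allows the transcription factor to be identified in pooled overexpression screens, such as those used for directed differentiation studies.
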