Features (pLannotate 1.2.2; 31 found; start..end, strand, type, name):
      5..231     +  promoter       RSV promoter: Rous sarcoma virus enhancer/promoter
    232..412     +  LTR            5' LTR (truncated): truncated 5' long terminal repeat (LTR) from HIV-1
    459..584     +  misc_feature   HIV-1 Ψ: packaging signal of human immunodeficiency virus type 1
    568..931     +  CDS            HIV-1 gag (fragment): gag protein from human immunodeficiency virus 1; gag
   1077..1310    +  misc_feature   RRE: The Rev response element (RRE) of HIV-1 allows for Rev-dependent mRNA export from the nucleus to the cytoplasm.
   1687..1713    +  CDS            Rev (fragment): human immunodeficiency virus 1 (HIV-1) Rev protein; rev; enhances nuclear export of unspliced and incompletely spliced viral mRNAs
   1720..1743    +  promoter       SV40 promoter (fragment): SV40 early promoter
   1744..1815    +  promoter       SV40 promoter (fragment): SV40 enhancer and early promoter
   1839..1974    +  rep_origin     SV40 ori: SV40 origin of replication
   2020..2616    +  CDS            PuroR (fragment): puromycin N-acetyltransferase; pac from Streptomyces; confers resistance to puromycin
   2665..2782    +  misc_feature   cPPT/CTS: central polypurine tract and central termination sequence of HIV-1
   2847..2913    +  CDS            small t antigen (fragment): SV40 (simian virus 40) small t antigen
   2920..4098    +  promoter       EF-1α promoter: strong constitutive promoter for human elongation factor EF-1α
   4115..8629    +  CDS            CUX1: CUX1_HUMAN - Also known as CUTL1. Experimental evidence at protein level: Swiss-Prot protein existence level 1. [CDP/Cux p110]: Plays a role in cell cycle progression, in particular at the G1/S transition. As cells progress into S phase, a fraction of CUX1 molecules is proteolytically processed into N- terminally truncated proteins of 110 kDa. While CUX1 only transiently binds to DNA and carries the CCAAT-displacement activity, CDP/Cux p110 makes a stable interaction with DNA and stimulates expression of genes such as POLA1. From Homo sapiens (Human).
   8645..8698    +  promoter       U6 promoter (fragment): RNA polymerase III promoter for human U6 snRNA
   8740..9328    +  misc_feature   WPRE: woodchuck hepatitis virus posttranscriptional regulatory element
   9379..9398    +  misc_feature   cPPT/CTS (fragment): central polypurine tract and central termination sequence of HIV-1
   9400..9633    +  LTR            3' LTR (ΔU3): self-inactivating 3' long terminal repeat (LTR) from HIV-1
   9711..9832    +  polyA_signal   SV40 poly(A) signal: SV40 polyadenylation signal
   9872..10007   +  rep_origin     SV40 ori: SV40 origin of replication
  10028..10046   -  promoter       T7 promoter: promoter for bacteriophage T7 RNA polymerase
  10054..10209   +  CDS            lacZα (fragment): LacZα fragment of β-galactosidase; lacZ fragment
  10214..10642   +  rep_origin     f1 ori (sequence partly withheld): f1 bacteriophage origin of replication; arrow indicates direction of (+) strand synthesis
  10695..10799   +  promoter       AmpR promoter: bla
  10800..11660   +  CDS            AmpR: β-lactamase; bla; confers resistance to ampicillin, carbenicillin, and related antibiotics
  11831..12419   +  rep_origin     ori: high-copy-number ColE1/pMB1/pBR322/pUC origin of replication
  12602..12694   +  CDS            lacI (fragment): lac repressor; lacI; The lac repressor binds to the lac operator to inhibit transcription in E. coli. This inhibition can be relieved by adding lactose or isopropyl-β-D-thiogalactopyranoside (IPTG).
  12707..12728   +  protein_bind   CAP binding site: CAP binding activates transcription in the presence of cAMP. E. coli catabolite activator protein
  12743..12773   +  promoter       lac promoter: promoter for the E. coli lac operon
  12777..12799   +  protein_bind   lac operator (fragment): The lac repressor binds to the lac operator to inhibit transcription in E. coli. This inhibition can be relieved by adding lactose or isopropyl-β-D-thiogalactopyranoside (IPTG). lac repressor encoded by lacI
  12842..12860   +  promoter       T3 promoter: promoter for bacteriophage T3 RNA polymerase
>Addgene plasmid #144118 | TFORF1958 | addgene full sequence | sequence record 396192 | Addgene NGS Result
TTAATGTAGTCTTATGCAATACTCTTGTAGTCTTGCAACATGGTAACGATGAGTTAGCAACATGCCTTAC
AAGGAGAGAAAAAGCACCGTGCATGCCGATTGGTGGAAGTAAGGTGGTACGATCGTGCCTTATTAGGAAG
GCAACAGACGGGTCTGACATGGATTGGACGAACCACTGAATTGCCGCATTGCAGAGATATTGTATTTAAG
TGCCTAGCTCGATACATAAACGGGTCTCTCTGGTTAGACCAGATCTGAGCCTGGGAGCTCTCTGGCTAAC
TAGGGAACCCACTGCTTAAGCCTCAATAAAGCTTGCCTTGAGTGCTTCAAGTAGTGTGTGCCCGTCTGTT
GTGTGACTCTGGTAACTAGAGATCCCTCAGACCCTTTTAGTCAGTGTGGAAAATCTCTAGCAGTGGCGCC
CGAACAGGGACTTGAAAGCGAAAGGGAAACCAGAGGAGCTCTCTCGACGCAGGACTCGGCTTGCTGAAGC
GCGCACGGCAAGAGGCGAGGGGCGGCGACTGGTGAGTACGCCAAAAATTTTGACTAGCGGAGGCTAGAAG
GAGAGAGATGGGTGCGAGAGCGTCAGTATTAAGCGGGGGAGAATTAGATCGCGATGGGAAAAAATTCGGT
TAAGGCCAGGGGGAAAGAAAAAATATAAATTAAAACATATAGTATGGGCAAGCAGGGAGCTAGAACGATT
CGCAGTTAATCCTGGCCTGTTAGAAACATCAGAAGGCTGTAGACAAATACTGGGACAGCTACAACCATCC
CTTCAGACAGGATCAGAAGAACTTAGATCATTATATAATACAGTAGCAACCCTCTATTGTGTGCATCAAA
GGATAGAGATAAAAGACACCAAGGAAGCTTTAGACAAGATAGAGGAAGAGCAAAACAAAAGTAAGACCAC
CGCACAGCAAGCGGCCGCTGATCTTCAGACCTGGAGGAGGAGATATGAGGGACAATTGGAGAAGTGAATT
ATATAAATATAAAGTAGTAAAAATTGAACCATTAGGAGTAGCACCCACCAAGGCAAAGAGAAGAGTGGTG
CAGAGAGAAAAAAGAGCAGTGGGAATAGGAGCTTTGTTCCTTGGGTTCTTGGGAGCAGCAGGAAGCACTA
TGGGCGCAGCGTCAATGACGCTGACGGTACAGGCCAGACAATTATTGTCTGGTATAGTGCAGCAGCAGAA
CAATTTGCTGAGGGCTATTGAGGCGCAACAGCATCTGTTGCAACTCACAGTCTGGGGCATCAAGCAGCTC
CAGGCAAGAATCCTGGCTGTGGAAAGATACCTAAAGGATCAACAGCTCCTGGGGATTTGGGGTTGCTCTG
GAAAACTCATTTGCACCACTGCTGTGCCTTGGAATGCTAGTTGGAGTAATAAATCTCTGGAACAGATTTG
GAATCACACGACCTGGATGGAGTGGGACAGAGAAATTAACAATTACACAAGCTTAATACACTCCTTAATT
GAAGAATCGCAAAACCAGCAAGAAAAGAATGAACAAGAATTATTGGAATTAGATAAATGGGCAAGTTTGT
GGAATTGGTTTAACATAACAAATTGGCTGTGGTATATAAAATTATTCATAATGATAGTAGGAGGCTTGGT
AGGTTTAAGAATAGTTTTTGCTGTACTTTCTATAGTGAATAGAGTTAGGCAGGGATATTCACCATTATCG
TTTCAGACCCACCTCCCAACCCCGAGGGGACCCATGCATTGCATCTCAATTAGTCAGCAACCAGGTGTGG
AAAGTCCCCAGGCTCCCCAGCAGGCAGAAGTATGCAAAGCATGCGTCTCAATTAGTCAGCAACCATAGTC
CCGCCCCTAACTCCGCCCATCCCGCCCCTAACTCCGCCCAGTTCCGCCCATTCTCCGCCCCATGGCTGAC
TAATTTTTTTTATTTATGCAGAGGCCGAGGCCGCCTCGGCCTCTGAGCTATTCCAGAAGTAGTGAGGAGG
CTTTTTTGGAGGCCTAGGCTTTTGCAAAAAGCTTTCTAGAGGTACCACCGGAGCTTACCATGACCGAGTA
CAAGCCCACGGTGCGCCTCGCCACCCGCGACGACGTCCCCAGGGCCGTACGCACCCTCGCCGCCGCGTTC
GCCGACTACCCCGCCACGCGCCACACCGTCGATCCGGACCGCCACATCGAGCGGGTCACCGAGCTGCAAG
AACTCTTCCTCACGCGCGTCGGGCTCGACATCGGCAAGGTGTGGGTCGCGGACGACGGCGCCGCCGTGGC
GGTCTGGACCACGCCGGAGAGCGTCGAAGCGGGGGCGGTGTTCGCCGAGATCGGCCCGCGCATGGCCGAG
TTGAGCGGTTCCCGGCTGGCCGCGCAGCAACAGATGGAAGGCCTCCTGGCGCCGCACCGGCCCAAGGAGC
CCGCGTGGTTCCTGGCCACCGTCGGCGTCTCGCCCGACCACCAGGGCAAGGGTCTGGGCAGCGCCGTCGT
GCTCCCCGGAGTGGAGGCGGCCGAGCGCGCCGGGGTGCCCGCCTTCCTGGAGACCTCCGCGCCCCGCAAC
CTCCCCTTCTACGAGCGGCTCGGCTTCACCGTCACCGCCGACGTCGAGGTGCCCGAAGGACCGCGCACCT
GGTGCATGACCCGCAAGCCCGGTGCCAGTTAACGAATTCTAGATCTTGAGACAAATGGCAGTATTCATCC
ACAATTTTAAAAGAAAAGGGGGGATTGGGGGGTACAGTGCAGGGGAAAGAATAGTAGACATAATAGCAAC
AGACATACAAACTAAAGAATTACAAAAACAAATTACAAAAATTCAAAATTTTCGGGTTTATTACAGGGAC
AGCAGAGATCCACTTTGGCGCCGGCTCGAGGCCTGCAGGTGCAAAGATGGATAAAGTTTTAAACAGAGAG
GAATCTTTGCAGCTAATGGACCTTCTAGGTCTTGAAAGGAGTGGGAATTGGCTCCGGTGCCCGTCAGTGG
GCAGAGCGCACATCGCCCACAGTCCCCGAGAAGTTGGGGGGAGGGGTCGGCAATTGAACCGGTGCCTAGA
GAAGGTGGCGCGGGGTAAACTGGGAAAGTGATGTCGTGTACTGGCTCCGCCTTTTTCCCGAGGGTGGGGG
AGAACCGTATATAAGTGCAGTAGTCGCCGTGAACGTTCTTTTTCGCAACGGGTTTGCCGCCAGAACACAG
GTAAGTGCCGTGTGTGGTTCCCGCGGGCCTGGCCTCTTTACGGGTTATGGCCCTTGCGTGCCTTGAATTA
CTTCCACCTGGCTGCAGTACGTGATTCTTGATCCCGAGCTTCGGGTTGGAAGTGGGTGGGAGAGTTCGAG
GCCTTGCGCTTAAGGAGCCCCTTCGCCTCGTGCTTGAGTTGAGGCCTGGCCTGGGCGCTGGGGCCGCCGC
GTGCGAATCTGGTGGCACCTTCGCGCCTGTCTCGCTGCTTTCGATAAGTCTCTAGCCATTTAAAATTTTT
GATGACCTGCTGCGACGCTTTTTTTCTGGCAAGATAGTCTTGTAAATGCGGGCCAAGATCTGCACACTGG
TATTTCGGTTTTTGGGGCCGCGGGCGGCGACGGGGCCCGTGCGTCCCAGCGCACATGTTCGGCGAGGCGG
GGCCTGCGAGCGCGGCCACCGAGAATCGGACGGGGGTAGTCTCAAGCTGGCCGGCCTGCTCTGGTGCCTG
GCCTCGCGCCGCCGTGTATCGCCCCGCCCTGGGCGGCAAGGCTGGCCCGGTCGGCACCAGTTGCGTGAGC
GGAAAGATGGCCGCTTCCCGGCCCTGCTGCAGGGAGCTCAAAATGGAGGACGCGGCGCTCGGGAGAGCGG
GCGGGTGAGTCACCCACACAAAGGAAAAGGGCCTTTCCGTCCTCAGCCGTCGCTTCATGTGACTCCACGG
AGTACCGGGCGCCGTCCAGGCACCTCGATTAGTTCTCGAGCTTTTGGAGTACGTCGTCTTTAGGTTGGGG
GGAGGGGTTTTATGCGATGGAGTTTCCCCACACTGAGTGGGTGGAGACTGAAGTTAGGCCAGCTTGGCAC
TTGATGTAATTCTCCTTGGAATTTGCCCTTTTTGAGTTTGGATCTTGGTTCATTCTCAAGCCTCAGACAG
TGGTTCAAAGTTTTTTTCTTCCATTTCAGGTGTCGTGAGGCTAGCACCGCCACCATGTTGTGCGTAGCCG
GAGCCAGGTTGAAGAGAGAACTCGATGCCACCGCAACGGTATTGGCGAACCGGCAGGATGAAAGTGAGCA
GTCCAGAAAGCGGCTTATCGAACAGAGCCGGGAGTTCAAGAAGAACACTCCAGAGGATTTGCGCAAGCAG
GTAGCGCCGCTGCTGAAGAGTTTCCAAGGAGAGATTGATGCACTGAGTAAAAGAAGCAAGGAAGCTGAAG
CAGCTTTCTTGAATGTCTACAAAAGATTGATTGACGTCCCAGATCCCGTACCAGCTTTGGATCTCGGACA
GCAACTCCAGCTCAAAGTGCAGCGCCTGCACGATATTGAAACAGAGAACCAGAAACTTAGGGAAACTCTG
GAAGAATACAACAAGGAATTTGCTGAAGTGAAAAATCAAGAGGTTACGATAAAAGCACTTAAAGAGAAAA
TCCGAGAATATGAACAGACACTGAAGAACCAAGCCGAAACCATAGCTCTTGAGAAGGAACAGAAGTTACA
GAATGACTTTGCAGAAAAGGAGAGAAAGCTGCAGGAGACACAGATGTCCACCACCTCAAAGCTGGAGGAA
GCTGAGCATAAGGTTCAGAGCCTACAAACAGCCCTGGAAAAAACTCGAACAGAATTATTTGACCTGAAAA
CCAAATACGATGAAGAAACTACTGCAAAGGCCGACGAGATTGAAATGATCATGACGGACCTTGAAAGGGC
AAACCAGAGGGCAGAGGTGGCTCAGAGAGAGGCGGAGACCTTAAGGGAACAGCTCTCATCGGCCAATCAC
TCCCTCCAGCTGGCCTCACAGATCCAGAAGGCACCAGACGTGGAGCAGGCCATAGAGGTGCTGACCCGCT
CCAGCCTAGAAGTTGAGTTGGCCGCCAAGGAGCGGGAGATCGCACAGCTGGTGGAGGACGTGCAGAGACT
CCAGGCCAGCCTCACCAAGCTGCGGGAGAATTCGGCCAGCCAGATCTCACAGCTTGAGCAGCAGCTGAGC
GCCAAAAACAGCACACTCAAACAACTGGAAGAAAAACTCAAAGGCCAGGCTGACTATGAAGAGGTGAAGA
AAGAGCTGAACATTCTGAAGTCCATGGAGTTTGCACCGTCCGAGGGCGCTGGGACACAGGATGCGGCCAA
GCCCCTGGAGGTGCTGTTGCTGGAGAAGAACCGCTCGCTGCAGTCCGAGAACGCCGCGCTGCGCATCTCC
AACAGCGACCTGAGCGGGTCAGCCAGGAGGAAAGGGAAAGACCAGCCTGAAAGTCGGCGCCCGGGATCTT
TGCCGGCCCCCCCTCCTTCTCAGTTGCCCCGCAACCCGGGGGAGCAGGCTTCCAATACTAATGGTACACA
CCAGTTCTCACCAGCGGGGTTAAGTCAAGACTTTTTCAGCTCATCCCTGGCAAGCCCCAGCCTACCCCTG
GCTTCTACAGGAAAATTTGCACTAAACTCTCTTCTCCAGCGGCAGCTAATGCAGTCCTTCTACTCCAAGG
CTATGCAGGAAGCCGGAAGCACAAGCATGATTTTTTCAACAGGTCCATACAGCACAAACTCCATATCTTC
CCAAAGTCCATTACAACAAAGCCCAGATGTCAATGGCATGGCCCCATCCCCCAGCCAGTCAGAAAGTGCT
GGGAGCGTCTCCGAGGGCGAGGAGATGGACACTGCAGAAATCGCCCGGCAGGTCAAAGAGCAGCTGATTA
AGCACAATATCGGACAACGTATTTTCGGACATTATGTGTTGGGACTGTCTCAAGGGTCCGTGAGCGAGAT
TCTGGCCCGGCCCAAGCCATGGAATAAACTGACTGTTCGTGGCAAGGAGCCATTTCACAAGATGAAACAG
TTCCTCTCCGATGAGCAGAACATCCTGGCCCTCCGTAGCATCCAAGGCAGACAAAGAGAGAATCCAGGCC
AGAGCCTGAACAGACTATTTCAGGAAGTACCGAAACGAAGAAATGGGTCTGAAGGTAACATCACCACCCG
GATCCGAGCCTCGGAGACTGGCTCTGATGAAGCCATCAAGTCCATCCTAGAGCAAGCCAAGAGGGAGCTC
CAAGTGCAGAAAACTGCAGAGCCGGCCCAGCCTTCCTCCGCATCCGGCAGCGGGAACTCTGATGACGCCA
TCCGCTCCATCCTGCAGCAAGCCCGCCGGGAGATGGAGGCCCAGCAGGCTGCCCTCGACCCTGCCTTAAA
GCAGGCACCACTGTCCCAGAGTGACATCACCATCCTCACCCCCAAGCTTCTGTCCACCTCGCCCATGCCC
ACCGTGTCCAGCTACCCACCTCTCGCCATCTCCCTGAAGAAGCCCTCCGCAGCTCCTGAGGCCGGTGCCT
CTGCTCTGCCGAACCCCCCGGCCCTCAAAAAGGAGGCCCAGGACGCCCCCGGGCTGGACCCCCAGGGAGC
AGCCGATTGTGCACAAGGGGTCCTGAGACAGGTGAAAAATGAGGTGGGCCGCAGCGGTGCCTGGAAGGAC
CACTGGTGGAGCGCGGTGCAGCCGGAGAGAAGAAATGCCGCCTCCTCCGAGGAGGCCAAGGCCGAAGAAA
CGGGCGGCGGGAAAGAGAAGGGCAGCGGTGGCAGCGGAGGTGGCAGCCAGCCTCGGGCCGAGCGCAGTCA
GCTCCAGGGACCCTCGTCGTCAGAGTACTGGAAGGAGTGGCCCAGCGCTGAGTCCCCATACTCCCAGAGC
TCAGAGCTGAGTCTGACCGGGGCCAGCCGCAGCGAGACACCACAGAACAGCCCCCTGCCATCCTCCCCGA
TCGTGCCCATGTCCAAGCCCACCAAGCCCTCGGTCCCCCCGCTGACCCCCGAGCAGTACGAGGTCTACAT
GTACCAGGAGGTGGACACCATCGAGCTCACCCGGCAGGTTAAGGAAAAGCTGGCCAAGAACGGCATCTGC
CAGAGAATCTTCGGGGAGAAGGTGCTGGGCCTGTCCCAGGGCAGCGTCAGCGACATGCTGTCCCGACCGA
AGCCATGGAGCAAGCTGACGCAGAAAGGCCGAGAACCCTTCATCCGGATGCAGCTCTGGCTGAACGGCGA
GCTAGGCCAGGGTGTTCTACCCGTCCAGGGCCAGCAGCAAGGGCCAGTCCTCCACTCCGTGACATCGCTC
CAGGACCCGCTGCAGCAGGGCTGTGTGAGCTCAGAAAGCACTCCAAAGACCTCCGCCAGCTGCAGCCCTG
CCCCTGAGTCCCCGATGAGTTCCAGTGAGTCGGTGAAGAGCCTGACCGAGCTGGTCCAGCAGCCCTGTCC
CCCCATCGAGGCGAGCAAGGACAGCAAGCCACCAGAGCCCAGTGACCCGCCAGCATCCGACTCCCAGCCC
ACAACCCCGCTGCCTCTCTCCGGACACTCGGCCCTCAGCATCCAAGAATTAGTAGCCATGTCCCCGGAGC
TGGACACCTACGGCATAACCAAGCGGGTGAAGGAGGTGCTGACGGACAACAACCTCGGCCAGCGCTTATT
TGGGGAGACCATCTTAGGGCTCACCCAAGGCTCTGTCTCTGACCTCCTTGCCCGCCCCAAACCCTGGCAT
AAGCTCAGTCTGAAAGGACGAGAGCCCTTCGTCCGGATGCAGCTGTGGCTGAACGACCCCAACAATGTGG
AGAAGCTGATGGACATGAAACGGATGGAGAAGAAAGCCTACATGAAGCGGCGGCACAGCTCAGTCAGTGA
CAGCCAGCCCTGCGAACCGCCCTCTGTCGGCACCGAGTACAGCCAGGGCGCCAGCCCCCAGCCCCAGCAC
CAGCTGAAGAAACCCCGGGTGGTGCTGGCTCCGGAGGAGAAGGAGGCGCTGAAACGAGCGTATCAGCAAA
AGCCATACCCGTCACCAAAAACCATCGAAGACCTCGCCACCCAGCTCAACCTGAAAACCAGCACCGTCAT
CAACTGGTTCCACAACTACAGGTCTCGGATCCGCAGAGAACTGTTCATTGAGGAAATTCAGGCCGGGAGT
CAGGGCCAGGCGGGCGCCAGCGACTCACCCTCGGCCCGCAGCGGCCGGGCGGCGCCCAGCTCGGAGGGCG
ACAGCTGCGACGGCGTGGAGGCCACTGAGGGCCCAGGCAGCGCCGACACCGAGGAGCCCAAGTCTCAGGG
AGAGGCCGAGCGGGAGGAGGTGCCGCGGCCGGCGGAGCAGACGGAGCCGCCGCCCTCGGGGACCCCGGGC
CCGGACGACGCCCGCGACGACGACCACGAGGGAGGCCCCGTGGAAGGCCCGGGGCCCCTGCCCAGCCCCG
CCTCCGCGACCGCCACCGCCGCGCCCGCGGCCCCCGAGGACGCCGCTACCTCAGCCGCCGCCGCGCCGGG
GGAGGGCCCCGCGGCCCCGAGCTCCGCGCCGCCGCCCAGCAACAGCAGCAGCAGCAGCGCCCCCCGCAGG
CCCAGCTCGCTGCAGAGCCTTTTCGGCCTCCCCGAGGCCGCGGGCGCCCGGGACTCGCGCGACAACCCCC
TGCGCAAGAAGAAGGCCGCGAACTTGAACAGCATCATCCACCGCCTGGAGAAGGCCGCCAGCCGGGAGGA
ACCTATCGAATGGGAGTTCTAGTAATGAACTAGTCCGTAACTTGAAAGTATTTCGATTTCTTGGCTTTAT
ATATCTTGTGGAAAGGACGATTAGAGGAACGATGTCTACTAGTGACGCGTTAAGTCGACAATCAACCTCT
GGATTACAAAATTTGTGAAAGATTGACTGGTATTCTTAACTATGTTGCTCCTTTTACGCTATGTGGATAC
GCTGCTTTAATGCCTTTGTATCATGCTATTGCTTCCCGTATGGCTTTCATTTTCTCCTCCTTGTATAAAT
CCTGGTTGCTGTCTCTTTATGAGGAGTTGTGGCCCGTTGTCAGGCAACGTGGCGTGGTGTGCACTGTGTT
TGCTGACGCAACCCCCACTGGTTGGGGCATTGCCACCACCTGTCAGCTCCTTTCCGGGACTTTCGCTTTC
CCCCTCCCTATTGCCACGGCGGAACTCATCGCCGCCTGCCTTGCCCGCTGCTGGACAGGGGCTCGGCTGT
TGGGCACTGACAATTCCGTGGTGTTGTCGGGGAAATCATCGTCCTTTCCTTGGCTGCTCGCCTGTGTTGC
CACCTGGATTCTGCGCGGGACGTCCTTCTGCTACGTCCCTTCGGCCCTCAATCCAGCGGACCTTCCTTCC
CGCGGCCTGCTGCCGGCTCTGCGGCCTCTTCCGCGTCTTCGCCTTCGCCCTCAGACGAGTCGGATCTCCC
TTTGGGCCGCCTCCCCGCGTCGACTTTAAGACCAATGACTTACAAGGCAGCTGTAGATCTTAGCCACTTT
TTAAAAGAAAAGGGGGGACTGGAAGGGCTAATTCACTCCCAACGAAGACAAGATCTGCTTTTTGCTTGTA
CTGGGTCTCTCTGGTTAGACCAGATCTGAGCCTGGGAGCTCTCTGGCTAACTAGGGAACCCACTGCTTAA
GCCTCAATAAAGCTTGCCTTGAGTGCTTCAAGTAGTGTGTGCCCGTCTGTTGTGTGACTCTGGTAACTAG
AGATCCCTCAGACCCTTTTAGTCAGTGTGGAAAATCTCTAGCAGTACGTATAGTAGTTCATGTCATCTTA
TTATTCAGTATTTATAACTTGCAAAGAAATGAATATCAGAGAGTGAGAGGAACTTGTTTATTGCAGCTTA
TAATGGTTACAAATAAAGCAATAGCATCACAAATTTCACAAATAAAGCATTTTTTTCACTGCATTCTAGT
TGTGGTTTGTCCAAACTCATCAATGTATCTTATCATGTCTGGCTCTAGCTATCCCGCCCCTAACTCCGCC
CATCCCGCCCCTAACTCCGCCCAGTTCCGCCCATTCTCCGCCCCATGGCTGACTAATTTTTTTTATTTAT
GCAGAGGCCGAGGCCGCCTCGGCCTCTGAGCTATTCCAGAAGTAGTGAGGAGGCTTTTTTGGAGGCCTAG
GGACGTACCCAATTCGCCCTATAGTGAGTCGTATTACGCGCGCTCACTGGCCGTCGTTTTACAACGTCGT
GACTGGGAAAACCCTGGCGTTACCCAACTTAATCGCCTTGCAGCACATCCCCCTTTCGCCAGCTGGCGTA
ATAGCGAAGAGGCCCGCACCGATCGCCCTTCCCAACAGTTGCGCAGCCTGAATGGCGAATGGG
[124 nt withheld, positions 10214-10337]
C
[91 nt withheld, positions 10339-10429]
A
[49 nt withheld, positions 10431-10479]
CCTTTGACGTTGGAGTCCACGTTCTTT
[37 nt withheld, positions 10507-10543]
ACCCTATCTCGGTCTATTCTTTTGATTTATAAGGGATTTTGCCGATTTCGGCCTATTGGTTAAAAAATGA
GCTGATTTAACAAAAATTTAACGCGAATTTTAACAAAATATTAACGCTTACAATTTAGGTGGCACTTTTC
GGGGAAATGTGCGCGGAACCCCTATTTGTTTATTTTTCTAAATACATTCAAATATGTATCCGCTCATGAG
ACAATAACCCTGATAAATGCTTCAATAATATTGAAAAAGGAAGAGTATGAGTATTCAACATTTCCGTGTC
GCCCTTATTCCCTTTTTTGCGGCATTTTGCCTTCCTGTTTTTGCTCACCCAGAAACGCTGGTGAAAGTAA
AAGATGCTGAAGATCAGTTGGGTGCACGAGTGGGTTACATCGAACTGGATCTCAACAGCGGTAAGATCCT
TGAGAGTTTTCGCCCCGAAGAACGTTTTCCAATGATGAGCACTTTTAAAGTTCTGCTATGTGGCGCGGTA
TTATCCCGTATTGACGCCGGGCAAGAGCAACTCGGTCGCCGCATACACTATTCTCAGAATGACTTGGTTG
AGTACTCACCAGTCACAGAAAAGCATCTTACGGATGGCATGACAGTAAGAGAATTATGCAGTGCTGCCAT
AACCATGAGTGATAACACTGCGGCCAACTTACTTCTGACAACGATCGGAGGACCGAAGGAGCTAACCGCT
TTTTTGCACAACATGGGGGATCATGTAACTCGCCTTGATCGTTGGGAACCGGAGCTGAATGAAGCCATAC
CAAACGACGAGCGTGACACCACGATGCCTGTAGCAATGGCAACAACGTTGCGCAAACTATTAACTGGCGA
ACTACTTACTCTAGCTTCCCGGCAACAATTAATAGACTGGATGGAGGCGGATAAAGTTGCAGGACCACTT
CTGCGCTCGGCCCTTCCGGCTGGCTGGTTTATTGCTGATAAATCTGGAGCCGGTGAGCGTGGGTCTCGCG
GTATCATTGCAGCACTGGGGCCAGATGGTAAGCCCTCCCGTATCGTAGTTATCTACACGACGGGGAGTCA
GGCAACTATGGATGAACGAAATAGACAGATCGCTGAGATAGGTGCCTCACTGATTAAGCATTGGTAACTG
TCAGACCAAGTTTACTCATATATACTTTAGATTGATTTAAAACTTCATTTTTAATTTAAAAGGATCTAGG
TGAAGATCCTTTTTGATAATCTCATGACCAAAATCCCTTAACGTGAGTTTTCGTTCCACTGAGCGTCAGA
CCCCGTAGAAAAGATCAAAGGATCTTCTTGAGATCCTTTTTTTCTGCGCGTAATCTGCTGCTTGCAAACA
AAAAAACCACCGCTACCAGCGGTGGTTTGTTTGCCGGATCAAGAGCTACCAACTCTTTTTCCGAAGGTAA
CTGGCTTCAGCAGAGCGCAGATACCAAATACTGTTCTTCTAGTGTAGCCGTAGTTAGGCCACCACTTCAA
GAACTCTGTAGCACCGCCTACATACCTCGCTCTGCTAATCCTGTTACCAGTGGCTGCTGCCAGTGGCGAT
AAGTCGTGTCTTACCGGGTTGGACTCAAGACGATAGTTACCGGATAAGGCGCAGCGGTCGGGCTGAACGG
GGGGTTCGTGCACACAGCCCAGCTTGGAGCGAACGACCTACACCGAACTGAGATACCTACAGCGTGAGCT
ATGAGAAAGCGCCACGCTTCCCGAAGGGAGAAAGGCGGACAGGTATCCGGTAAGCGGCAGGGTCGGAACA
GGAGAGCGCACGAGGGAGCTTCCAGGGGGAAACGCCTGGTATCTTTATAGTCCTGTCGGGTTTCGCCACC
TCTGACTTGAGCGTCGATTTTTGTGATGCTCGTCAGGGGGGCGGAGCCTATGGAAAAACGCCAGCAACGC
GGCCTTTTTACGGTTCCTGGCCTTTTGCTGGCCTTTTGCTCACATGTTCTTTCCTGCGTTATCCCCTGAT
TCTGTGGATAACCGTATTACCGCCTTTGAGTGAGCTGATACCGCTCGCCGCAGCCGAACGACCGAGCGCA
GCGAGTCAGTGAGCGAGGAAGCGGAAGAGCGCCCAATACGCAAACCGCCTCTCCCCGCGCGTTGGCCGAT
TCATTAATGCAGCTGGCACGACAGGTTTCCCGACTGGAAAGCGGGCAGTGAGCGCAACGCAATTAATGTG
AGTTAGCTCACTCATTAGGCACCCCAGGCTTTACACTTTATGCTTCCGGCTCGTATGTTGTGTGGAATTG
TGAGCGGATAACAATTTCACACAGGAAACAGCTATGACCATGATTACGCCAAGCGCGCAATTAACCCTCA
CTAAAGGGAACAAAAGCTGGAGCTGCAAGC
