>Addgene plasmid #144118 | TFORF1958 | depositor partial sequence | sequence record 284478 | Insert
ACCGCCACCATGTTGTGCGTAGCCGGAGCCAGGTTGAAGAGAGAACTCGATGCCACCGCAACGGTATTGG
CGAACCGGCAGGATGAAAGTGAGCAGTCCAGAAAGCGGCTTATCGAACAGAGCCGGGAGTTCAAGAAGAA
CACTCCAGAGGATTTGCGCAAGCAGGTAGCGCCGCTGCTGAAGAGTTTCCAAGGAGAGATTGATGCACTG
AGTAAAAGAAGCAAGGAAGCTGAAGCAGCTTTCTTGAATGTCTACAAAAGATTGATTGACGTCCCAGATC
CCGTACCAGCTTTGGATCTCGGACAGCAACTCCAGCTCAAAGTGCAGCGCCTGCACGATATTGAAACAGA
GAACCAGAAACTTAGGGAAACTCTGGAAGAATACAACAAGGAATTTGCTGAAGTGAAAAATCAAGAGGTT
ACGATAAAAGCACTTAAAGAGAAAATCCGAGAATATGAACAGACACTGAAGAACCAAGCCGAAACCATAG
CTCTTGAGAAGGAACAGAAGTTACAGAATGACTTTGCAGAAAAGGAGAGAAAGCTGCAGGAGACACAGAT
GTCCACCACCTCAAAGCTGGAGGAAGCTGAGCATAAGGTTCAGAGCCTACAAACAGCCCTGGAAAAAACT
CGAACAGAATTATTTGACCTGAAAACCAAATACGATGAAGAAACTACTGCAAAGGCCGACGAGATTGAAA
TGATCATGACGGACCTTGAAAGGGCAAACCAGAGGGCAGAGGTGGCTCAGAGAGAGGCGGAGACCTTAAG
GGAACAGCTCTCATCGGCCAATCACTCCCTCCAGCTGGCCTCACAGATCCAGAAGGCACCAGACGTGGAG
CAGGCCATAGAGGTGCTGACCCGCTCCAGCCTAGAAGTTGAGTTGGCCGCCAAGGAGCGGGAGATCGCAC
AGCTGGTGGAGGACGTGCAGAGACTCCAGGCCAGCCTCACCAAGCTGCGGGAGAATTCGGCCAGCCAGAT
CTCACAGCTTGAGCAGCAGCTGAGCGCCAAAAACAGCACACTCAAACAACTGGAAGAAAAACTCAAAGGC
CAGGCTGACTATGAAGAGGTGAAGAAAGAGCTGAACATTCTGAAGTCCATGGAGTTTGCACCGTCCGAGG
GCGCTGGGACACAGGATGCGGCCAAGCCCCTGGAGGTGCTGTTGCTGGAGAAGAACCGCTCGCTGCAGTC
CGAGAACGCCGCGCTGCGCATCTCCAACAGCGACCTGAGCGGGTCAGCCAGGAGGAAAGGGAAAGACCAG
CCTGAAAGTCGGCGCCCGGGATCTTTGCCGGCCCCCCCTCCTTCTCAGTTGCCCCGCAACCCGGGGGAGC
AGGCTTCCAATACTAATGGTACACACCAGTTCTCACCAGCGGGGTTAAGTCAAGACTTTTTCAGCTCATC
CCTGGCAAGCCCCAGCCTACCCCTGGCTTCTACAGGAAAATTTGCACTAAACTCTCTTCTCCAGCGGCAG
CTAATGCAGTCCTTCTACTCCAAGGCTATGCAGGAAGCCGGAAGCACAAGCATGATTTTTTCAACAGGTC
CATACAGCACAAACTCCATATCTTCCCAAAGTCCATTACAACAAAGCCCAGATGTCAATGGCATGGCCCC
ATCCCCCAGCCAGTCAGAAAGTGCTGGGAGCGTCTCCGAGGGCGAGGAGATGGACACTGCAGAAATCGCC
CGGCAGGTCAAAGAGCAGCTGATTAAGCACAATATCGGACAACGTATTTTCGGACATTATGTGTTGGGAC
TGTCTCAAGGGTCCGTGAGCGAGATTCTGGCCCGGCCCAAGCCATGGAATAAACTGACTGTTCGTGGCAA
GGAGCCATTTCACAAGATGAAACAGTTCCTCTCCGATGAGCAGAACATCCTGGCCCTCCGTAGCATCCAA
GGCAGACAAAGAGAGAATCCAGGCCAGAGCCTGAACAGACTATTTCAGGAAGTACCGAAACGAAGAAATG
GGTCTGAAGGTAACATCACCACCCGGATCCGAGCCTCGGAGACTGGCTCTGATGAAGCCATCAAGTCCAT
CCTAGAGCAAGCCAAGAGGGAGCTCCAAGTGCAGAAAACTGCAGAGCCGGCCCAGCCTTCCTCCGCATCC
GGCAGCGGGAACTCTGATGACGCCATCCGCTCCATCCTGCAGCAAGCCCGCCGGGAGATGGAGGCCCAGC
AGGCTGCCCTCGACCCTGCCTTAAAGCAGGCACCACTGTCCCAGAGTGACATCACCATCCTCACCCCCAA
GCTTCTGTCCACCTCGCCCATGCCCACCGTGTCCAGCTACCCACCTCTCGCCATCTCCCTGAAGAAGCCC
TCCGCAGCTCCTGAGGCCGGTGCCTCTGCTCTGCCGAACCCCCCGGCCCTCAAAAAGGAGGCCCAGGACG
CCCCCGGGCTGGACCCCCAGGGAGCAGCCGATTGTGCACAAGGGGTCCTGAGACAGGTGAAAAATGAGGT
GGGCCGCAGCGGTGCCTGGAAGGACCACTGGTGGAGCGCGGTGCAGCCGGAGAGAAGAAATGCCGCCTCC
TCCGAGGAGGCCAAGGCCGAAGAAACGGGCGGCGGGAAAGAGAAGGGCAGCGGTGGCAGCGGAGGTGGCA
GCCAGCCTCGGGCCGAGCGCAGTCAGCTCCAGGGACCCTCGTCGTCAGAGTACTGGAAGGAGTGGCCCAG
CGCTGAGTCCCCATACTCCCAGAGCTCAGAGCTGAGTCTGACCGGGGCCAGCCGCAGCGAGACACCACAG
AACAGCCCCCTGCCATCCTCCCCGATCGTGCCCATGTCCAAGCCCACCAAGCCCTCGGTCCCCCCGCTGA
CCCCCGAGCAGTACGAGGTCTACATGTACCAGGAGGTGGACACCATCGAGCTCACCCGGCAGGTTAAGGA
AAAGCTGGCCAAGAACGGCATCTGCCAGAGAATCTTCGGGGAGAAGGTGCTGGGCCTGTCCCAGGGCAGC
GTCAGCGACATGCTGTCCCGACCGAAGCCATGGAGCAAGCTGACGCAGAAAGGCCGAGAACCCTTCATCC
GGATGCAGCTCTGGCTGAACGGCGAGCTAGGCCAGGGTGTTCTACCCGTCCAGGGCCAGCAGCAAGGGCC
AGTCCTCCACTCCGTGACATCGCTCCAGGACCCGCTGCAGCAGGGCTGTGTGAGCTCAGAAAGCACTCCA
AAGACCTCCGCCAGCTGCAGCCCTGCCCCTGAGTCCCCGATGAGTTCCAGTGAGTCGGTGAAGAGCCTGA
CCGAGCTGGTCCAGCAGCCCTGTCCCCCCATCGAGGCGAGCAAGGACAGCAAGCCACCAGAGCCCAGTGA
CCCGCCAGCATCCGACTCCCAGCCCACAACCCCGCTGCCTCTCTCCGGACACTCGGCCCTCAGCATCCAA
GAATTAGTAGCCATGTCCCCGGAGCTGGACACCTACGGCATAACCAAGCGGGTGAAGGAGGTGCTGACGG
ACAACAACCTCGGCCAGCGCTTATTTGGGGAGACCATCTTAGGGCTCACCCAAGGCTCTGTCTCTGACCT
CCTTGCCCGCCCCAAACCCTGGCATAAGCTCAGTCTGAAAGGACGAGAGCCCTTCGTCCGGATGCAGCTG
TGGCTGAACGACCCCAACAATGTGGAGAAGCTGATGGACATGAAACGGATGGAGAAGAAAGCCTACATGA
AGCGGCGGCACAGCTCAGTCAGTGACAGCCAGCCCTGCGAACCGCCCTCTGTCGGCACCGAGTACAGCCA
GGGCGCCAGCCCCCAGCCCCAGCACCAGCTGAAGAAACCCCGGGTGGTGCTGGCTCCGGAGGAGAAGGAG
GCGCTGAAACGAGCGTATCAGCAAAAGCCATACCCGTCACCAAAAACCATCGAAGACCTCGCCACCCAGC
TCAACCTGAAAACCAGCACCGTCATCAACTGGTTCCACAACTACAGGTCTCGGATCCGCAGAGAACTGTT
CATTGAGGAAATTCAGGCCGGGAGTCAGGGCCAGGCGGGCGCCAGCGACTCACCCTCGGCCCGCAGCGGC
CGGGCGGCGCCCAGCTCGGAGGGCGACAGCTGCGACGGCGTGGAGGCCACTGAGGGCCCAGGCAGCGCCG
ACACCGAGGAGCCCAAGTCTCAGGGAGAGGCCGAGCGGGAGGAGGTGCCGCGGCCGGCGGAGCAGACGGA
GCCGCCGCCCTCGGGGACCCCGGGCCCGGACGACGCCCGCGACGACGACCACGAGGGAGGCCCCGTGGAA
GGCCCGGGGCCCCTGCCCAGCCCCGCCTCCGCGACCGCCACCGCCGCGCCCGCGGCCCCCGAGGACGCCG
CTACCTCAGCCGCCGCCGCGCCGGGGGAGGGCCCCGCGGCCCCGAGCTCCGCGCCGCCGCCCAGCAACAG
CAGCAGCAGCAGCGCCCCCCGCAGGCCCAGCTCGCTGCAGAGCCTTTTCGGCCTCCCCGAGGCCGCGGGC
GCCCGGGACTCGCGCGACAACCCCCTGCGCAAGAAGAAGGCCGCGAACTTGAACAGCATCATCCACCGCC
TGGAGAAGGCCGCCAGCCGGGAGGAACCTATCGAATGGGAGTTCTAGTAATGAACTAGTCCGTAACTTGA
AAGTATTTCGATTTCTTGGCTTTATATATCTTGTGGAAAGGACGATTAGAGGAACGATGTCTACTAGTG
