>Addgene plasmid #144118 | TFORF1958 | depositor partial sequence | sequence record 284479 | Barcode
TTAGAGGAACGATGTCTACTAGTG
